>Addgene plasmid #152203 | pGBW-m4133584 | addgene full sequence | sequence record 307278 | Addgene NGS Result
TATGCTATCAATCGTTGCGTTACACACACAAAAAACCAACACACATCCATCTTCGATGGATAGCGATTTT
ATTATCTAACTGCTGATCGAGTGTAGCCAGATCTAGTAATCAATTACGGGGTCATTAGTTCATAGCCCAT
ATATGGAGTTCCGCGTTACATAACTTACGGTAAATGGCCCGCCTGGCTGACCGCCCAACGACCCCCGCCC
ATTGACGTCAATAATGACGTATGTTCCCATAGTAACGCCAATAGGGACTTTCCATTGACGTCAATGGGTG
GAGTATTTACGGTAAACTGCCCACTTGGCAGTACATCAAGTGTATCATATGCCAAGTACGCCCCCTATTG
ACGTCAATGACGGTAAATGGCCCGCCTGGCATTATGCCCAGTACATGACCTTATGGGACTTTCCTACTTG
GCAGTACATCTACGTATTAGTCATCGCTATTACCATGCTGATGCGGTTTTGGCAGTACATCAATGGGCGT
GGATAGCGGTTTGACTCACGGGGATTTCCAAGTCTCCACCCCATTGACGTCAATGGGAGTTTGTTTTGGC
ACCAAAATCAACGGGACTTTCCAAAATGTCGTAACAACTCCGCCCCATTGACGCAAATGGGCGGTAGGCG
TGTACGGTGGGAGGTCTATATAAGCAGAGCTGGTTTAGTGAACCGTCAGATCAGATCTTTGTCGATCCTA
CCATCCACTCGACACACCCGCCAGCGGCCGCCACCATGGCAGATTCCAACGGTACTATTACCGTTGAAGA
GCTTAAAAAGCTCCTTGAACAATGGAACCTAGTAATAGGTTTCCTATTCCTTACATGGATTTGTCTTCTA
CAATTTGCCTATGCCAACAGGAATAGGTTTTTGTATATAATTAAGTTAATTTTCCTCTGGCTGTTATGGC
CAGTAACTTTAGCTTGTTTTGTGCTTGCTGCTGTTTACAGAATAAATTGGATCACCGGTGGAATTGCTAT
CGCAATGGCTTGTCTTGTAGGCTTGATGTGGCTCAGCTACTTCATTGCTTCTTTCAGACTGTTTGCGCGT
ACGCGTTCCATGTGGTCATTCAATCCAGAAACTAACATTCTTCTCAACGTGCCACTCCATGGCACTATTC
TGACCAGACCGCTTCTAGAAAGTGAACTCGTAATCGGAGCTGTGATCCTTCGTGGACATCTTCGTATTGC
TGGACACCATCTAGGACGCTGTGACATCAAGGACCTGCCTAAAGAAATCACTGTTGCTACATCACGAACG
CTTTCTTATTACAAATTGGGAGCTTCGCAGCGTGTAGCAGGTGACTCAGGTTTTGCTGCATACAGTCGCT
ACAGGATTGGCAACTATAAATTAAACACAGACCATTCCAGTAGCAGTGACAATATTGCTTTGCTTGTACA
GGAAAACCTTTACTTTCAGTCGGGACGGCGAATCCCGGGGCTGATAAATCCCTGGAAAAGGAGATGGAAG
AAGAACTTTATTGCAGTGTCTGCGGCTAACCGGTTCAAAAAGATCAGTTCAAGCGGCGCCCTAGATTACG
ACATTCCTACGACCGCCTCCGAGAATCTCTATTTCCAGGGTGAATTTGGCTTGGCACAACATGACGAGGC
CGTCGATAACAAGTTTAATAAAGAACAGCAGAACGCTTTCTATGAGATCCTTCACTTACCAAATCTGAAC
GAAGAGCAACGCAACGCTTTCATTCAGAGCCTGAAAGACGATCCCTCGCAGTCTGCAAATCTCCTGGCCG
AAGCCAAGAAGCTGAATGACGCACAGGCTCCAAAAGTTGATAACAAGTTTAACAAGGAGCAGCAGAATGC
TTTCTACGAGATATTGCACCTTCCTAATCTGAATGAGGAACAAAGAAATGCATTTATCCAGTCCCTAAAA
GACGATCCATCACAGAGTGCCAACCTGCTTGCGGAAGCCAAAAAGCTCAATGATGCCCAGGCCCCGAAAG
TAGACGCGAACCATCAATAAGCTAGCTTGACTGACTGAGATACAGCGTACCTTCAGCTCACAGACATGAT
AAGATACATTGATGAGTTTGGACAAACCACAACTAGAATGCAGTGAAAAAAATGCTTTATTTGTGAAATT
TGTGATGCTATTGCTTTATTTGTAACCATTATAAGCTGCAATAAACAAGTTAACAACAACAATTGCATTC
ATTTTATGTTTCAGGTTCAGGGGGAGGTGTGGGAGGTTTTTTAAAGCAAGTAAAACCTCTACAAATGTGG
TATTGGCCCATCTCTATCGGTATCGTAGCATAACCCCTTGGGGCCTCTAAACGGGTCTTGAGGGGTTTTT
TGTGCCCCTCGGGCCGGATTGCTATCTACCGGCATTGGCGCAGAAAAAAATGCCTGATGCGACGCTGCGC
GTCTTATACTCCCACATATGCCAGATTCAGCAACGGATACGGCTTCCCCAACTTGCCCACTTCCATACGT
GTCCTCCTTACCAGAAATTTATCCTTAAGGTCGTCAGCTATCCTGCAGGCGATCTCTCGATTTCGATCAA
GACATTCCTTTAATGGTCTTTTCTGGACACCACTAGGGGTCAGAAGTAGTTCATCAAACTTTCTTCCCTC
CCTAATCTCATTGGTTACCTTGGGCTATCGAAACTTAATTAACCAGTCAAGTCAGCTACTTGGCGAGATC
GACTTGTCTGGGTTTCGACTACGCTCAGAATTGCGTCAGTCAAGTTCGATCTGGTCCTTGCTATTGCACC
CGTTCTCCGATTACGAGTTTCATTTAAATCATGTGAGCAAAAGGCCAGCAAAAGGCCAGGAACCGTAAAA
AGGCCGCGTTGCTGGCGTTTTTCCATAGGCTCCGCCCCCCTGACGAGCATCACAAAAATCGACGCTCAAG
TCAGAGGTGGCGAAACCCGACAGGACTATAAAGATACCAGGCGTTTCCCCCTGGAAGCTCCCTCGTGCGC
TCTCCTGTTCCGACCCTGCCGCTTACCGGATACCTGTCCGCCTTTCTCCCTTCGGGAAGCGTGGCGCTTT
CTCATAGCTCACGCTGTAGGTATCTCAGTTCGGTGTAGGTCGTTCGCTCCAAGCTGGGCTGTGTGCACGA
ACCCCCCGTTCAGCCCGACCGCTGCGCCTTATCCGGTAACTATCGTCTTGAGTCCAACCCGGTAAGACAC
GACTTATCGCCACTGGCAGCAGCCACTGGTAACAGGATTAGCAGAGCGAGGTATGTAGGCGGTGCTACAG
AGTTCTTGAAGTGGTGGCCTAACTACGGCTACACTAGAAGAACAGTATTTGGTATCTGCGCTCTGCTGAA
GCCAGTTACCTTCGGAAAAAGAGTTGGTAGCTCTTGATCCGGCAAACAAACCACCGCTGGTAGCGGTGGT
TTTTTTGTTTGCAAGCAGCAGATTACGCGCAGAAAAAAAGGATCTCAAGAAGATCCTTTGATCTTTTCTA
CGGGGTCTGACGCTCAGTGGAACGAAAACTCACGTTAAGGGATTTTGGTCATGAGATTATCAAAAAGGAT
CTTCACCTAGATCCTTTTAAATTAAAAATGAAGTTTTAAATCAATCTAAAGTATATATGAGTAAACTTGG
TCTGACAGTTACCAATGCTTAATCAGTGAGGCACCTATCTCAGCGATCTGTCTATTTCGTTCATCCATAG
TTGCATTTAAATTTCCGAACTCTCCAAGGCCCTCGTCGGAAAATCTTCAAACCTTTCGTCCGATCCATCT
TGCAGGCTACCTCTCGAACGAACTATCGCAAGTCTCTTGGCCGGCCTTGCGCCTTGGCTATTGCTTGGCA
GCGCCTATCGCCAGGTATTACTCCAATCCCGAATATCCGAGATCGGGATCACCCGAGAGAAGTTCAACCT
ACATCCTCAATCCCGATCTATCCGAGATCCGAGGAATATCGAAATCGGGGCGCGCCTGGTGTACCGAGAA
CGATCCTCTCAGTGCGAGTCTCGACGATCCATATCGTTGCTTGGCAGTCAGCCAGTCGGAATCCAGCTTG
GGACCCAGGAAGTCCAATCGTCAGATATTGTACTCAAGCCTGGTCACGGCAGCGTACCGATCTGTTTAAA
CCTAGATATTGATAGTCTGATCGGTCAACGTATAATCGAGTCCTAGCTTTTGCAAACATCTATCAAGAGA
CAGGATCAGCAGGAGGCTTTCGCATGAGTATTCAACATTTCCGTGTCGCCCTTATTCCCTTTTTTGCGGC
ATTTTGCCTTCCTGTTTTTGCTCACCCAGAAACGCTGGTGAAAGTAAAAGATGCTGAAGATCAGTTGGGT
GCGCGAGTGGGTTACATCGAACTGGATCTCAACAGCGGTAAGATCCTTGAGAGTTTTCGCCCCGAAGAAC
GCTTTCCAATGATGAGCACTTTTAAAGTTCTGCTATGTGGCGCGGTATTATCCCGTATTGACGCCGGGCA
AGAGCAACTCGGTCGCCGCATACACTATTCTCAGAATGACTTGGTTGAGTATTCACCAGTCACAGAAAAG
CATCTTACGGATGGCATGACAGTAAGAGAATTATGCAGTGCTGCCATAACCATGAGTGATAACACTGCGG
CCAACTTACTTCTGACAACGATTGGAGGACCGAAGGAGCTAACCGCTTTTTTGCACAACATGGGGGATCA
TGTAACTCGCCTTGATCGTTGGGAACCGGAGCTGAATGAAGCCATACCAAACGACGAGCGTGACACCACG
ATGCCTGTAGCAATGGCAACAACCTTGCGTAAACTATTAACTGGCGAACTACTTACTCTAGCTTCCCGGC
AACAGTTGATAGACTGGATGGAGGCGGATAAAGTTGCAGGACCACTTCTGCGCTCGGCCCTTCCGGCTGG
CTGGTTTATTGCTGATAAATCTGGAGCCGGTGAGCGTGGGTCTCGCGGTATCATTGCAGCACTGGGGCCA
GATGGTAAGCCCTCCCGTATCGTAGTTATCTACACGACGGGGAGTCAGGCAACTATGGATGAACGAAATA
GACAGATCGCTGAGATAGGTGCCTCACTGATTAAGCATTGGTAACCGATTCTAGGTGCATTGGCGCAGAA
AAAAATGCCTGATGCGACGCTGCGCGTCTTATACTCCCACATATGCCAGATTCAGCAACGGATACGGCTT
CCCCAACTTGCCCACTTCCATACGTGTCCTCCTTACCAGAAATTTATCCTTAAGATCCCGAATCGTTTAA
ACTCGACTCTGGCTCTATCGAATCTCCGTCGTTTCGAGCTTACGCGAACAGCCGTGGCGCTCATTTGCTC
GTCGGGCATCGAATCTCGTCAGCTATCGTCAGCTTACCTTTTTGGCAGCGATCGCGGCTCCCGACATCTT
GGACCATTAGCTCCACAGGTATCTTCTTCCCTCTAGTGGTCATAACAGCAGCTTCAGCTACCTCTCAATT
CAAAAAACCCCTCAAGACCCGTTTAGAGGCCCCAAGGGGT
Features (pLannotate 1.2.2; 18 found; start..end, strand, type, name):
     25..73      -  polyA_signal   poly(A) signal: synthetic polyadenylation signal
    154..457     +  enhancer       CMV enhancer: human cytomegalovirus immediate early enhancer
    530..547     -  promoter       CMV promoter (fragment): human cytomegalovirus (CMV) immediate early promoter
    610..661     +  promoter       CMVd2 promoter: truncated human cytomegalovirus (CMV) immediate early promoter that yields moderately reduced expression relative to the full-length promoter
    736..1401    +  CDS            VME1_SARS2: Experimental evidence at protein level: Swiss-Prot protein existence level 1. Component of the viral envelope that plays a central role in virus morphogenesis and assembly via its interactions with other viral proteins (By similarity). Regulates the localization of S protein at cis-Golgi, the place of virus budding (PubMed:33229438). May act by binding cytoplasmic c-terminus of S (PubMed:33229438). From Severe acute respiratory syndrome coronavirus 2 (2019-nCoV) (SARS-CoV-2).
   1456..1533    +  CDS            MYLK2 (fragment): MYLK2_HUMAN - Experimental evidence at protein level: Swiss-Prot protein existence level 1. Implicated in the level of global muscle contraction and cardiac function. Phosphorylates a specific serine in the N-terminus of a myosin light chain. From Homo sapiens (Human).
   1615..1965    +  CDS            spa (fragment): SPA_STAAU - Experimental evidence at protein level: Swiss-Prot protein existence level 1. Plays a role in the inhibition of the host innate and adaptive immune responses. Possesses five immunoglobulin-binding domains that capture both the fragment crystallizable region (Fc region) and the Fab region (part of Ig that identifies antigen) of immunoglobulins (By similarity). In turn, Staphylococcus aureus is protected from phagocytic killing via inhibition of Ig Fc region. In addition, the host elicited B-cell response is prevented due to a decrease of antibody-secreting cell proliferation that en
   2030..2151    -  polyA_signal   SV40 poly(A) signal: SV40 polyadenylation signal
   2174..2243    -  CDS            large T antigen (fragment): large T antigen from SV40 (simian virus 40)
   2266..2312    +  terminator     T7 terminator: transcription terminator for bacteriophage T7 RNA polymerase
   2342..2478    +  terminator     rrnG terminator: transcription terminator from the E. coli ribosomal RNA rrnG operon (Albrechtsen et al., 1991)
   2523..2594    +  misc_feature   3' β-globin insulator: insulator downstream of the human β-globin locus (Farrell et al., 2002)
   2820..3408    -  rep_origin     ori: high-copy-number ColE1/pMB1/pBR322/pUC origin of replication
   3580..3644    -  CDS            bla(M) (fragment): β-lactamase lacking the signal sequence; bla(M); allows cytosolic expression of β-lactamase
   4154..5014    +  CDS            AmpR: β-lactamase; bla; confers resistance to ampicillin, carbenicillin, and related antibiotics
   5027..5163    +  terminator     rrnG terminator: transcription terminator from the E. coli ribosomal RNA rrnG operon (Albrechtsen et al., 1991)
   5315..5386    +  misc_feature   5' β-globin insulator: insulator upstream of the human β-globin locus (Farrell et al., 2002)
   5391..7       -  terminator     T7 terminator (across the origin): transcription terminator for bacteriophage T7 RNA polymerase
