[The description below was written by a language model from this plasmid's Addgene catalogue record and pLannotate feature annotations shown in this document.]
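Description:
pGBW-m4133584 is a mammalian expression plasmid built on the pTwist_CMV_6 backbone for producing the wild-type SARS-CoV-2 membrane (M) glycoprotein, the envelope component that drives coronavirus morphogenesis and assembly through its interactions with other viral proteins. It is propagated in E. coli as a high-copy plasmid through a ColE1/pUC-type origin and selected with ampicillin through a full-length β-lactamase gene. The sequenced record is about 5.4 kb, somewhat larger than the sum of the listed backbone and insert sizes. No mammalian selection marker is annotated, so the plasmid appears suited to transient transfection.

Expression is driven by the human cytomegalovirus immediate-early enhancer and promoter, which the annotation software picks up as an enhancer plus promoter fragments. These sit upstream of the M open reading frame. The catalogue lists a C-terminal, TEV-cleavable tandem affinity purification tag carried on the backbone. This matches the features annotated downstream of M: a short fragment matched to myosin light chain kinase 2, which is probably a calmodulin-binding peptide, followed by immunoglobulin-binding domains of Staphylococcus aureus protein A. The TEV site itself is not separately annotated. In a tag of this design, the fusion is captured on IgG resin, released by TEV protease, and then purified in a second step on calmodulin resin. An SV40 polyadenylation signal terminates the transcript.

The backbone also contains bacterial T7 and rrnG transcription terminators, 5' and 3' β-globin insulator elements and a synthetic poly(A) signal, which probably shield the expression cassette and the bacterial maintenance region from read-through and neighbouring regulatory influence. The tag design suggests use in purifying M protein or recovering its host and viral interaction partners, although the record states only mammalian expression as the purpose.
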