Addgene plasmid #152203: pGBW-m4133584
Purpose: Mammalian expression plasmid for SARS-CoV-2 M (membrane)
Depositing lab: Ginkgo Bioworks & Benjie Chen. Depositing organization: Ginkgo Bioworks.
Backbone
  Vector backbone: pTwist_CMV_6
  Backbone size w/o insert (bp): 4180
  Vector type: Mammalian Expression
Growth in bacteria
  Bacterial resistance: Ampicillin, 100 μg/mL
  Growth temperature: 37°C
  Growth strain: DH5alpha
  Copy number: High Copy
Gene/Insert
  Gene/Insert name: SARS-CoV-2 M (membrane) (alt names: membrane glycoprotein; M protein)
  Species: Severe acute respiratory syndrome coronavirus 2
  Insert size (bp): 662
  Mutation: wt
  Entrez Gene: M (a.k.a. GU280_gp05)
  Promoter: CMV
  Tag / fusion protein: Cleavable TEV;TapTag (C terminal on backbone)
  Cloning method: Unknown
Resource information
  A portion of this plasmid was derived from a plasmid made by: GinkgoBioworks
Depositor comments: NCBI reference sequence: YP_009724393.1
How to cite: pGBW-m4133584 was a gift from Ginkgo Bioworks & Benjie Chen (Addgene plasmid # 152203 ; http://n2t.net/addgene:152203 ; RRID:Addgene_152203)
